Addgene plasmid #177943: GFP-noPS
Purpose: Transient mammalian expression of eGFP. Lacks packaging sequence and is used as a negative control transfer plasmid for SARS-CoV-2 virus-like particles.
Depositing lab: Jennifer Doudna. Depositing organization: J. David Gladstone Institutes. Publication: Rapid assessment of SARS-CoV-2 evolved variants using virus-like particles. Syed AM, Taha TY, Tabata T, Chen IP, Ciling A, Khalid MM, Sreekumar B, Chen PY, Hayashi JM, Soczek KM, Ott M, Doudna JA. Science. 2021 Nov 4:eabl6184. doi: 10.1126/science.abl6184. PubMed 34735219.
Backbone
  Vector backbone: pcDNA3.1
  Vector type: Mammalian Expression
Growth in bacteria
  Bacterial resistance: Ampicillin, 100 μg/mL
  Growth temperature: 37°C
  Growth strain: DH5alpha
  Copy number: High Copy
Gene/Insert
  Gene/Insert name: eGFP
  Species: Other
  Cloning method: Ligation Independent Cloning
Terms and licenses: Academic/Nonprofit Terms; Industry Terms: Not Available to Industry
Depositor comments: Please visit https://www.biorxiv.org/content/10.1101/2021.08.05.455082v1 for bioRxv preprint.
How to cite: GFP-noPS was a gift from Jennifer Doudna (Addgene plasmid # 177943 ; http://n2t.net/addgene:177943 ; RRID:Addgene_177943)
