[The description below was written by a language model from this plasmid's Addgene catalogue record and pLannotate feature annotations shown in this document.]
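Description:
GFP-noPS is a pcDNA3.1-based mammalian expression plasmid of about 6.8 kb for transient expression of EGFP. It is propagated in E. coli through a high-copy ColE1/pUC-type origin and selected with ampicillin via the AmpR (β-lactamase) gene and its own promoter. The backbone also carries an f1 phage origin and an SV40 promoter-driven neomycin phosphotransferase (neo) cassette ending in an SV40 poly(A) signal, which could in principle support G418 selection in mammalian cells, although the stated use is transient. Small annotated fragments are also present (a short HIV-1 5' LTR match, part of ble, lac promoter/operator and lacI pieces, a bom fragment and a bit of the pUC multiple cloning site). These appear to be backbone remnants or short sequence matches rather than functional modules.

The payload is a single transcription unit. The human CMV immediate-early enhancer and promoter drive the EGFP coding sequence, with a T7 promoter between them. A woodchuck hepatitis virus posttranscriptional regulatory element (WPRE), which generally raises transcript stability and expression, follows EGFP, and the bovine growth hormone polyadenylation signal terminates the unit.

As the name indicates, the transcript carries no SARS-CoV-2 packaging sequence. In the SARS-CoV-2 virus-like particle system, transfer plasmids supply a reporter RNA that is incorporated into particles only if it bears a packaging signal. GFP-noPS therefore serves as the negative control transfer plasmid: producer cells express EGFP, but the message should not be packaged and delivered to receiver cells, which sets the background for packaging-dependent reporter transfer.
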