Features (pLannotate 1.2.2; 22 found; start..end, strand, type, name):
    107..486     +  enhancer       CMV enhancer: human cytomegalovirus immediate early enhancer
    487..690     +  promoter       CMV promoter: human cytomegalovirus (CMV) immediate early promoter
    686..719     +  LTR            5' LTR (truncated) (fragment): truncated 5' long terminal repeat (LTR) from HIV-1
    735..753     +  promoter       T7 promoter: promoter for bacteriophage T7 RNA polymerase
    820..1536    +  CDS            EGFP: EGFP is a basic (constitutively fluorescent) green fluorescent protein published in 1996, derived from Aequorea victoria. It is reported to be a rapidly-maturing weak dimer with moderate acid sensitivity.
   1608..2196    +  misc_feature   WPRE: woodchuck hepatitis virus posttranscriptional regulatory element
   2205..2221    +  misc_feature   MCS (fragment): pUC18/19 multiple cloning site
   2271..2495    +  polyA_signal   bGH poly(A) signal: bovine growth hormone polyadenylation signal
   2499..2520    +  promoter       SV40 promoter (fragment): SV40 enhancer and early promoter
   2541..2969    +  rep_origin     f1 ori (sequence partly withheld): f1 bacteriophage origin of replication; arrow indicates direction of (+) strand synthesis
   2983..3312    +  promoter       SV40 promoter: SV40 enhancer and early promoter
   3379..4170    +  CDS            neo: KKA2_KLEPN - Also known as kan, nptII. Experimental evidence at protein level: Swiss-Prot protein existence level 1. Resistance to kanamycin, neomycin, paromomycin, ribostamycin, butirosin and gentamicin B. From Klebsiella pneumoniae.
   4194..4352    +  CDS            ble (fragment): BLE_KLEPN - Experimental evidence at protein level: Swiss-Prot protein existence level 1. Binding protein with a strong affinity to the bleomycin family of antibiotics. Binds to CL990; an antimitotic-antibiotic compound. From Klebsiella pneumoniae.
   4347..4468    +  polyA_signal   SV40 poly(A) signal: SV40 polyadenylation signal
   4541..4557    -  protein_bind   lac operator: The lac repressor binds to the lac operator to inhibit transcription in E. coli. This inhibition can be relieved by adding lactose or isopropyl-β-D-thiogalactopyranoside (IPTG). lac repressor encoded by lacI
   4565..4595    -  promoter       lac promoter: promoter for the E. coli lac operon
   4610..4631    -  protein_bind   CAP binding site: CAP binding activates transcription in the presence of cAMP. E. coli catabolite activator protein
   4644..4736    -  CDS            lacI (fragment): lac repressor; lacI; The lac repressor binds to the lac operator to inhibit transcription in E. coli. This inhibition can be relieved by adding lactose or isopropyl-β-D-thiogalactopyranoside (IPTG).
   4919..5507    -  rep_origin     ori: high-copy-number ColE1/pMB1/pBR322/pUC origin of replication
   5678..6538    -  CDS            AmpR: β-lactamase; bla; confers resistance to ampicillin, carbenicillin, and related antibiotics
   6539..6643    -  promoter       AmpR promoter: bla
   6702..6754    -  misc_feature   bom (fragment): basis of mobility region from pBR322
>Addgene plasmid #177943 | GFP-noPS | addgene full sequence | sequence record 350212 | Addgene NGS Result
ATTTAAGCTACAACAAGGCAAGGCTTGACCGACAATTGCATGAAGAATCTGCTTAGGGTTAGGCGTTTTG
CGCTGCTTCGCGATGTACGGGCCAGATATACGCGTTGACATTGATTATTGACTAGTTATTAATAGTAATC
AATTACGGGGTCATTAGTTCATAGCCCATATATGGAGTTCCGCGTTACATAACTTACGGTAAATGGCCCG
CCTGGCTGACCGCCCAACGACCCCCGCCCATTGACGTCAATAATGACGTATGTTCCCATAGTAACGCCAA
TAGGGACTTTCCATTGACGTCAATGGGTGGAGTATTTACGGTAAACTGCCCACTTGGCAGTACATCAAGT
GTATCATATGCCAAGTACGCCCCCTATTGACGTCAATGACGGTAAATGGCCCGCCTGGCATTATGCCCAG
TACATGACCTTATGGGACTTTCCTACTTGGCAGTACATCTACGTATTAGTCATCGCTATTACCATGGTGA
TGCGGTTTTGGCAGTACATCAATGGGCGTGGATAGCGGTTTGACTCACGGGGATTTCCAAGTCTCCACCC
CATTGACGTCAATGGGAGTTTGTTTTGGCACCAAAATCAACGGGACTTTCCAAAATGTCGTAACAACTCC
GCCCCATTGACGCAAATGGGCGGTAGGCGTGTACGGTGGGAGGTCTATATAAGCAGAGCTCTCTGGCTAA
CTAGAGAACCCACTGCTTACTGGCTTATCGAAATTAATACGACTCACTATAGGGAGACCCAAGCTGGCTA
GCTTGTTAGACGAAGCTTGGGCTGCAGGTCCGATCCACCGGTCGCCACCATGGTGAGCAAGGGCGAGGAG
CTGTTCACCGGGGTGGTGCCCATCCTGGTCGAGCTGGACGGCGACGTAAACGGCCACAAGTTCAGCGTGT
CCGGCGAGGGCGAGGGCGATGCCACCTACGGCAAGCTGACCCTGAAGTTCATCTGCACCACCGGCAAGCT
GCCCGTGCCCTGGCCCACCCTCGTGACCACCCTGACCTACGGCGTGCAGTGCTTCAGCCGCTACCCCGAC
CACATGAAGCAGCACGACTTCTTCAAGTCCGCCATGCCCGAAGGCTACGTCCAGGAGCGCACCATCTTCT
TCAAGGACGACGGCAACTACAAGACCCGCGCCGAGGTGAAGTTCGAGGGCGACACCCTGGTGAACCGCAT
CGAGCTGAAGGGCATCGACTTCAAGGAGGACGGCAACATCCTGGGGCACAAGCTGGAGTACAACTACAAC
AGCCACAACGTCTATATCATGGCCGACAAGCAGAAGAACGGCATCAAGGTGAACTTCAAGATCCGCCACA
ACATCGAGGACGGCAGCGTGCAGCTCGCCGACCACTACCAGCAGAACACCCCCATCGGCGACGGCCCCGT
GCTGCTGCCCGACAACCACTACCTGAGCACCCAGTCCGCCCTGAGCAAAGACCCCAACGAGAAGCGCGAT
CACATGGTCCTGCTGGAGTTCGTGACCGCCGCCGGGATCACTCTCGGCATGGACGAGCTGTACAAGGGAT
AAAATCAAGAATTCGCTTATGCGGCCGCCTCTGTGTCGACATATAAGGATCCACTCGACGACTCGACAAT
CAACCTCTGGATTACAAAATTTGTGAAAGATTGACTGGTATTCTTAACTATGTTGCTCCTTTTACGCTAT
GTGGATACGCTGCTTTAATGCCTTTGTATCATGCTATTGCTTCCCGTATGGCTTTCATTTTCTCCTCCTT
GTATAAATCCTGGTTGCTGTCTCTTTATGAGGAGTTGTGGCCCGTTGTCAGGCAACGTGGCGTGGTGTGC
ACTGTGTTTGCTGACGCAACCCCCACTGGTTGGGGCATTGCCACCACCTGTCAGCTCCTTTCCGGGACTT
TCGCTTTCCCCCTCCCTATTGCCACGGCGGAACTCATCGCCGCCTGCCTTGCCCGCTGCTGGACAGGGGC
TCGGCTGTTGGGCACTGACAATTCCGTGGTGTTGTCGGGGAAGCTGACGTCCTTTCCATGGCTGCTCGCC
TGTGTTGCCACCTGGATTCTGCGCGGGACGTCCTTCTGCTACGTCCCTTCGGCCCTCAATCCAGCGGACC
TTCCTTCCCGCGGCCTGCTGCCGGCTCTGCGGCCTCTTCCGCATCTTCGCCTTCGCCCTCAGACGAGTCG
GATCTCCCTTTGGGCCGCCTCCCCGCCTGGAATTAATTCGAGCTCGGTACCTTGATTCTCGAGTCTAGAG
GGCCCGTTTAAACCCGCTGATCAGCCTCGACTGTGCCTTCTAGTTGCCAGCCATCTGTTGTTTGCCCCTC
CCCCGTGCCTTCCTTGACCCTGGAAGGTGCCACTCCCACTGTCCTTTCCTAATAAAATGAGGAAATTGCA
TCGCATTGTCTGAGTAGGTGTCATTCTATTCTGGGGGGTGGGGTGGGGCAGGACAGCAAGGGGGAGGATT
GGGAAGACAATAGCAGGCATGCTGGGGATGCGGTGGGCTCTATGGCTTCTGAGGCGGAAAGAACCAGCTG
GGGCTCTAGGGGGTATCCCC
[124 nt withheld, positions 2541-2664]
C
[91 nt withheld, positions 2666-2756]
A
[49 nt withheld, positions 2758-2806]
CCTTTGACGTTGGAGTCCACGTTCTTT
[37 nt withheld, positions 2834-2870]
ACCCTATCTCGGTCTATTCTTTTGATTTATAAGGGATTTTGCCGATTTCGGCCTATTGGTTAAAAAATGA
GCTGATTTAACAAAAATTTAACGCGAATTAATTCTGTGGAATGTGTGTCAGTTAGGGTGTGGAAAGTCCC
CAGGCTCCCCAGCAGGCAGAAGTATGCAAAGCATGCATCTCAATTAGTCAGCAACCAGGTGTGGAAAGTC
CCCAGGCTCCCCAGCAGGCAGAAGTATGCAAAGCATGCATCTCAATTAGTCAGCAACCATAGTCCCGCCC
CTAACTCCGCCCATCCCGCCCCTAACTCCGCCCAGTTCCGCCCATTCTCCGCCCCATGGCTGACTAATTT
TTTTTATTTATGCAGAGGCCGAGGCCGCCTCTGCCTCTGAGCTATTCCAGAAGTAGTGAGGAGGCTTTTT
TGGAGGCCTAGGCTTTTGCAAAAAGCTCCCGGGAGCTTGTATATCCATTTTCGGATCTGATCAAGAGACA
GGATGAGGATCGTTTCGCATGATTGAACAAGATGGATTGCACGCAGGTTCTCCGGCCGCTTGGGTGGAGA
GGCTATTCGGCTATGACTGGGCACAACAGACAATCGGCTGCTCTGATGCCGCCGTGTTCCGGCTGTCAGC
GCAGGGGCGCCCGGTTCTTTTTGTCAAGACCGACCTGTCCGGTGCCCTGAATGAACTGCAGGACGAGGCA
GCGCGGCTATCGTGGCTGGCCACGACGGGCGTTCCTTGCGCAGCTGTGCTCGACGTTGTCACTGAAGCGG
GAAGGGACTGGCTGCTATTGGGCGAAGTGCCGGGGCAGGATCTCCTGTCATCTCACCTTGCTCCTGCCGA
GAAAGTATCCATCATGGCTGATGCAATGCGGCGGCTGCATACGCTTGATCCGGCTACCTGCCCATTCGAC
CACCAAGCGAAACATCGCATCGAGCGAGCACGTACTCGGATGGAAGCCGGTCTTGTCGATCAGGATGATC
TGGACGAAGAGCATCAGGGGCTCGCGCCAGCCGAACTGTTCGCCAGGCTCAAGGCGCGCATGCCCGACGG
CGAGGATCTCGTCGTGACCCATGGCGATGCCTGCTTGCCGAATATCATGGTGGAAAATGGCCGCTTTTCT
GGATTCATCGACTGTGGCCGGCTGGGTGTGGCGGACCGCTATCAGGACATAGCGTTGGCTACCCGTGATA
TTGCTGAAGAGCTTGGCGGCGAATGGGCTGACCGCTTCCTCGTGCTTTACGGTATCGCCGCTCCCGATTC
GCAGCGCATCGCCTTCTATCGCCTTCTTGACGAGTTCTTCTGAGCGGGACTCTGGGGTTCGAAATGACCG
ACCAAGCGACGCCCAACCTGCCATCACGAGATTTCGATTCCACCGCCGCCTTCTATGAAAGGTTGGGCTT
CGGAATCGTTTTCCGGGACGCCGGCTGGATGATCCTCCAGCGCGGGGATCTCATGCTGGAGTTCTTCGCC
CACCCCAACTTGTTTATTGCAGCTTATAATGGTTACAAATAAAGCAATAGCATCACAAATTTCACAAATA
AAGCATTTTTTTCACTGCATTCTAGTTGTGGTTTGTCCAAACTCATCAATGTATCTTATCATGTCTGTAT
ACCCTCCACCTCTAGCTAGAGCTTGGCGTAATCATGGTCATAGCTGTTTCCTGTGTGAAATTGTTATCCG
CTCACAATTCCACACAACATACGAGCCGGAAGCATAAAGTGTAAAGCCTGGGGTGCCTAATGAGTGAGCT
AACTCACATTAATTGCGTTGCGCTCACTGCCCGCTTTCCAGTCGGGAAACCTGTCGTGCCAGCTGCATTA
ATGAATCGGCCAACGCGCGGGGAGAGGCGGTTTGCGTATTGGGCGCTCTTCCGCTTCCTCGCTCACTGAC
TCGCTGCGCTCGGTCGTTCGGCTGCGGCGAGCGGTATCAGCTCACTCAAAGGCGGTAATACGGTTATCCA
CAGAATCAGGGGATAACGCAGGAAAGAACATGTGAGCAAAAGGCCAGCAAAAGGCCAGGAACCGTAAAAA
GGCCGCGTTGCTGGCGTTTTTCCATAGGCTCCGCCCCCCTGACGAGCATCACAAAAATCGACGCTCAAGT
CAGAGGTGGCGAAACCCGACAGGACTATAAAGATACCAGGCGTTTCCCCCTGGAAGCTCCCTCGTGCGCT
CTCCTGTTCCGACCCTGCCGCTTACCGGATACCTGTCCGCCTTTCTCCCTTCGGGAAGCGTGGCGCTTTC
TCATAGCTCACGCTGTAGGTATCTCAGTTCGGTGTAGGTCGTTCGCTCCAAGCTGGGCTGTGTGCACGAA
CCCCCCGTTCAGCCCGACCGCTGCGCCTTATCCGGTAACTATCGTCTTGAGTCCAACCCGGTAAGACACG
ACTTATCGCCACTGGCAGCAGCCACTGGTAACAGGATTAGCAGAGCGAGGTATGTAGGCGGTGCTACAGA
GTTCTTGAAGTGGTGGCCTAACTACGGCTACACTAGAAGAACAGTATTTGGTATCTGCGCTCTGCTGAAG
CCAGTTACCTTCGGAAAAAGAGTTGGTAGCTCTTGATCCGGCAAACAAACCACCGCTGGTAGCGGTGGTT
TTTTTGTTTGCAAGCAGCAGATTACGCGCAGAAAAAAAGGATCTCAAGAAGATCCTTTGATCTTTTCTAC
GGGGTCTGACGCTCAGTGGAACGAAAACTCACGTTAAGGGATTTTGGTCATGAGATTATCAAAAAGGATC
TTCACCTAGATCCTTTTAAATTAAAAATGAAGTTTTAAATCAATCTAAAGTATATATGAGTAAACTTGGT
CTGACAGTTACCAATGCTTAATCAGTGAGGCACCTATCTCAGCGATCTGTCTATTTCGTTCATCCATAGT
TGCCTGACTCCCCGTCGTGTAGATAACTACGATACGGGAGGGCTTACCATCTGGCCCCAGTGCTGCAATG
ATACCGCGAGACCCACGCTCACCGGCTCCAGATTTATCAGCAATAAACCAGCCAGCCGGAAGGGCCGAGC
GCAGAAGTGGTCCTGCAACTTTATCCGCCTCCATCCAGTCTATTAATTGTTGCCGGGAAGCTAGAGTAAG
TAGTTCGCCAGTTAATAGTTTGCGCAACGTTGTTGCCATTGCTACAGGCATCGTGGTGTCACGCTCGTCG
TTTGGTATGGCTTCATTCAGCTCCGGTTCCCAACGATCAAGGCGAGTTACATGATCCCCCATGTTGTGCA
AAAAAGCGGTTAGCTCCTTCGGTCCTCCGATCGTTGTCAGAAGTAAGTTGGCCGCAGTGTTATCACTCAT
GGTTATGGCAGCACTGCATAATTCTCTTACTGTCATGCCATCCGTAAGATGCTTTTCTGTGACTGGTGAG
TACTCAACCAAGTCATTCTGAGAATAGTGTATGCGGCGACCGAGTTGCTCTTGCCCGGCGTCAATACGGG
ATAATACCGCGCCACATAGCAGAACTTTAAAAGTGCTCATCATTGGAAAACGTTCTTCGGGGCGAAAACT
CTCAAGGATCTTACCGCTGTTGAGATCCAGTTCGATGTAACCCACTCGTGCACCCAACTGATCTTCAGCA
TCTTTTACTTTCACCAGCGTTTCTGGGTGAGCAAAAACAGGAAGGCAAAATGCCGCAAAAAAGGGAATAA
GGGCGACACGGAAATGTTGAATACTCATACTCTTCCTTTTTCAATATTATTGAAGCATTTATCAGGGTTA
TTGTCTCATGAGCGGATACATATTTGAATGTATTTAGAAAAATAAACAAATAGGGGTTCCGCGCACATTT
CCCCGAAAAGTGCCACCTGACCTCCACGGATCGGGAGATCTCCCGATCCCCTATGGTGCACTCTCAGTAC
AATCTGCTCTGATGCCGCATAGTTAAGCCAGTATCTGCTCCCTGCTTGTGTGTTGGAGGTCGCTGAGTAG
TGCGCGAGCAAA
